Addgene plasmid #219643: pSEED-mGreenLantern
Purpose: Permits GoldenGate assembly of donor plasmids (BsmBI) to knock-in mGreenLantern using the SEED/Harvest method
Depositing lab: Markus Affolter. Depositing organization: University of Basel. Publication: Seamless knockins in Drosophila via CRISPR-triggered single-strand annealing. Aguilar G, Bauer M, Vigano MA, Schnider ST, Brugger L, Jimenez-Jimenez C, Guerrero I, Affolter M. Dev Cell. 2024 Oct 7;59(19):2672-2686.e5. doi: 10.1016/j.devcel.2024.06.004. Epub 2024 Jul 5. PubMed 38971155.
Backbone
  Vector backbone: pUC19
Growth in bacteria
  Bacterial resistance: Ampicillin, 100 μg/mL
  Growth temperature: 37°C
  Growth strain: DH5alpha
  Copy number: Unknown
Gene/Insert
  Gene/Insert name: mGreenLantern SEED Cassette
  Insert size (bp): 2500
Terms and licenses: Academic/Nonprofit Terms; Industry Terms: Not Available to Industry
Depositor comments: Please visit https://doi.org/10.1101/2022.06.17.496589 for bioRxiv preprint.
How to cite: pSEED-mGreenLantern was a gift from Markus Affolter (Addgene plasmid # 219643 ; http://n2t.net/addgene:219643 ; RRID:Addgene_219643)
