[The description below was written by a language model from this plasmid's Addgene catalogue record and pLannotate feature annotations shown in this document.]
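Description:
pSEED-mGreenLantern is a pUC19-based cloning template used to build donor plasmids for CRISPR knock-ins in Drosophila by the SEED/Harvest method. It is maintained in E. coli through the high-copy ColE1/pUC origin and selected with ampicillin via the bla (AmpR) gene and its promoter. Remnants of the lac promoter/operator region, along with lacI, rop and bom fragments, are backbone carry-over. According to the record, the plasmid is designed for Golden Gate assembly with BsmBI. This presumably allows locus-specific homology arms to be joined to the cassette, but the BsmBI sites themselves are not annotated in the feature table.

The roughly 2.5 kb insert is the mGreenLantern SEED cassette. The automated annotation shows two GFP-family coding segments in the same orientation, labelled by similarity as VN173 and an SGFP2 fragment. These most likely correspond to 5' and 3' portions of mGreenLantern, and their combined length suggests they share an overlapping repeat. Between them sits a selectable marker unit: a fragment of the Drosophila hsp70 promoter, a DsRed-Express coding sequence, and SV40 sequence including the polyadenylation signal. Any enhancer elements that set the marker's expression pattern are not annotated.

This layout fits the publication title, which describes seamless knock-ins through CRISPR-triggered single-strand annealing. On that reading, the red marker is used to identify integration events. A second cleavage step then lets the repeated mGreenLantern sequences anneal, removing the marker and restoring an uninterrupted, scarless mGreenLantern tag at the target gene. The guide RNA target sites required for that excision step are not listed in the feature table.
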