Features (pLannotate 1.2.2; 15 found; start..end, strand, type, name):
    400..492     +  CDS            lacI (fragment): lac repressor; lacI; The lac repressor binds to the lac operator to inhibit transcription in E. coli. This inhibition can be relieved by adding lactose or isopropyl-β-D-thiogalactopyranoside (IPTG).
    505..526     +  protein_bind   CAP binding site: CAP binding activates transcription in the presence of cAMP. E. coli catabolite activator protein
    541..571     +  promoter       lac promoter: promoter for the E. coli lac operon
    579..595     +  protein_bind   lac operator: The lac repressor binds to the lac operator to inhibit transcription in E. coli. This inhibition can be relieved by adding lactose or isopropyl-β-D-thiogalactopyranoside (IPTG). lac repressor encoded by lacI
    675..1181    +  CDS            VN173: N-terminal fragment of mVenus for use in bimolecular fluorescence complementation (BiFC) (Kodama and Hu, 2010)
   1350..1472    +  promoter       hsp70 promoter (fragment): Drosophila melanogaster hsp70Bb promoter
   1494..2168    +  CDS            DsRed-Express: DsRed-Express is a basic (constitutively fluorescent) orange fluorescent protein published in 2002, derived from Discosoma sp.. It is reported to be a rapidly-maturing tetramer with low acid sensitivity.
   2186..2269    +  CDS            large T antigen (fragment): large T antigen from SV40 (simian virus 40)
   2292..2413    +  polyA_signal   SV40 poly(A) signal: SV40 polyadenylation signal
   2460..3104    +  CDS            SGFP2(T65G) (fragment): SGFP2(T65G) is a basic (constitutively fluorescent) green fluorescent protein published in 2007, derived from Aequorea victoria. It has high acid sensitivity.
   3150..3197    -  misc_feature   bom (fragment): basis of mobility region from pBR322
   3299..3334    -  CDS            rop (fragment): Rop protein, which maintains plasmids at low copy number; rop
   3429..3533    +  promoter       AmpR promoter: bla
   3534..4394    +  CDS            AmpR: β-lactamase; bla; confers resistance to ampicillin, carbenicillin, and related antibiotics
   4565..217     +  rep_origin     ori (across the origin): high-copy-number ColE1/pMB1/pBR322/pUC origin of replication
>Addgene plasmid #219643 | pSEED-mGreenLantern | addgene full sequence | sequence record 452262 | Addgene NGS Result
GAGATACCTACAGCGTGAGCTATGAGAAAGCGCCACGCTTCCCGAAGGGAGAAAGGCGGACAGGTATCCG
GTAAGCGGCAGGGTCGGAACAGGAGAGCGCACGAGGGAGCTTCCAGGGGGAAACGCCTGGTATCTTTATA
GTCCTGTCGGGTTTCGCCACCTCTGACTTGAGCGTCGATTTTTGTGATGCTCGTCAGGGGGGCGGAGCCT
ATGGAAAAACGCCAGCAACGCGGCCTTTTTACGGTTCCTGGCCTTTTGCTGGCCTTTTGCTCACATGTTC
TTTCCTGCGTTATCCCCTGATTCTGTGGATAACCGTATTACCGCCTTTGAGTGAGCTGATACCGCTCGCC
GCAGCCGAACGACCGAGCGCAGCGAGTCAGTGAGCGAGGAAGCGGAAGAGCGCCCAATACGCAAACCGCC
TCTCCCCGCGCGTTGGCCGATTCATTAATGCAGCTGGCACGACAGGTTTCCCGACTGGAAAGCGGGCAGT
GAGCGCAACGCAATTAATGTGAGTTAGCTCACTCATTAGGCACCCCAGGCTTTACACTTTATGCTTCCGG
CTCGTATGTTGTGTGGAATTGTGAGCGGATAACAATTTCACACAGGAAACAGCTATGACCATGATTACGC
CAGAGCTCACGCGTACCGGTCTCGAGGAATTCCGTCTCGGCTCTATGGTGAGCAAGGGCGAGGAGCTGTT
CACCGGGGTGGTGCCCATCCTGGTCGAGCTGGACGGCGACGTAAACGGCCACAAGTTCAGCGTCCGCGGC
GAGGGCGAGGGCGATGCCACCAACGGCAAGCTGACCCTGAAGTTCATCTGCACCACCGGCAAGCTGCCCG
TGCCCTGGCCCACCCTCGTGACCACCTTAGGCTACGGCGTGGCCTGCTTCGCCCGCTACCCCGACCACAT
GAAGCAGCACGACTTCTTCAAGTCCGCCATGCCCGAAGGCTACGTCCAGGAGCGCACCATCTCTTTCAAG
GACGACGGCACCTACAAGACCCGCGCCGAGGTGAAGTTCGAGGGCGACACCCTGGTGAACCGCATCGTGC
TGAAGGGCATCGACTTCAAGGAGGACGGCAACATCCTGGGGCACAAGCTGGAGTACAACTTCAACAGCCA
CAAGGTCTATATCACGGCCGACAAGCAGAAGAACGGCATCAAGGCTAACTTCAAGACCCGCTAGCCTAGG
TAGCCGCGTTGTTATGATCGTACTACGCTAGCGTAGTACGATCATAACAACGCGGGTAGTACGATCATAA
CAACGCGGGGATCTAATTCAATTAGAGACTAATTCAATTAGAGCTAATTCAATTAGGATCCAAGCTTATC
GATTTCGAACCCTCGACCGCCGGAGTATAAATAGAGGCGCTTCGTCTACGGAGCGACAATTCAATTCAAA
CAAGCAAAGTGAACACGTCGCTAAGCGAAAGCTAAGCAAATAAACAAGCGCAGCTGAACAAGCTAAACAA
TCGGCTCGAAGCCGGTCGCCACCATGGCCTCCTCCGAGGACGTCATCAAGGAGTTCATGCGCTTCAAGGT
GCGCATGGAGGGCTCCGTGAACGGCCACGAGTTCGAGATCGAGGGCGAGGGCGAGGGCCGCCCCTACGAG
GGCACCCAGACCGCCAAGCTGAAGGTGACCAAGGGCGGCCCCCTGCCCTTCGCCTGGGACATCCTGTCCC
CCCAGTTCCAGTACGGCTCCAAGGTGTACGTGAAGCACCCCGCCGACATCCCCGACTACAAGAAGCTGTC
CTTCCCCGAGGGCTTCAAGTGGGAGCGCGTGATGAACTTCGAGGACGGCGGCGTGGTGACCGTGACCCAG
GACTCCTCCCTCCAGGACGGCTCCTTCATCTACAAGGTGAAGTTCATCGGCGTGAACTTCCCCTCCGACG
GCCCCGTAATGCAGAAGAAGACTATGGGCTGGGAGGCGTCCACCGAGCGCCTGTACCCCCGCGACGGCGT
GCTGAAGGGCGAGATCCACAAGGCCCTGAAGCTGAAGGACGGCGGCCACTACCTGGTGGAGTTCAAGTCC
ATCTACATGGCCAAGAAGCCCGTGCAGCTGCCCGGCTACTACTACGTGGACTCCAAGCTGGACATCACCT
CCCACAACGAGGACTACACCATCGTGGAGCAGTACGAGCGCGCCGAGGGCCGCCACCACCTGTTCCTGTA
GCGGCCGCGACTCTAGATCATAATCAGCCATACCACATTTGTAGAGGTTTTACTTGCTTTAAAAAACCTC
CCACACCTCCCCCTGAACCTGAAACATAAAATGAATGCAATTGTTGTTGTTAACTTGTTTATTGCAGCTT
ATAATGGTTACAAATAAAGCAATAGCATCACAAATTTCACAAATAAAGCATTTTTTTCACTGCATTCTAG
TTGTGGTTTGTCCAAACTCATCAATGTATCTTACCGCTGGTACTGTATGGATGTACCCGCTGGTACTGTA
TGGATGTACGTCGACGTACATCCATACAGTACCAGCGGACTAGTCGATGCCACCAACGGCAAGCTGACCC
TGAAGTTCATCTGCACCACCGGCAAGCTGCCCGTGCCCTGGCCCACCCTCGTGACCACCTTAGGCTACGG
CGTGGCCTGCTTCGCCCGCTACCCCGACCACATGAAGCAGCACGACTTCTTCAAGTCCGCCATGCCCGAA
GGCTACGTCCAGGAGCGCACCATCTCTTTCAAGGACGACGGCACCTACAAGACCCGCGCCGAGGTGAAGT
TCGAGGGCGACACCCTGGTGAACCGCATCGTGCTGAAGGGCATCGACTTCAAGGAGGACGGCAACATCCT
GGGGCACAAGCTGGAGTACAACTTCAACAGCCACAAGGTCTATATCACGGCCGACAAGCAGAAGAACGGC
ATCAAGGCTAACTTCAAGACCCGCCACAACGTTGAGGACGGCGGCGTGCAGCTCGCCGACCACTACCAGC
AGAACACCCCCATCGGCGACGGCCCCGTGCTGCTGCCCGACAACCACTACCTGAGCCATCAGTCCAAACT
GAGCAAAGACCCCAACGAGAAGCGCGATCACATGGTCCTGAAGGAGAGGGTGACCGCCGCCGGGATTACA
CATGACATGGACGAGCTGTACAAGTCCGGCGAGACGTCCGGCGCCGCATGCCTTAAGAGATCTGGTACCT
GGTGCACTCTCAGTACAATCTGCTCTGATGCCGCATAGTTAAGCCAGCCCCGACACCCGCCAACACCCGC
TGACGCGCCCTGACGGGCTTGTCTGCTCCCGGCATCCGCTTACAGACAAGCTGTGACCGTCTCCGGGAGC
TGCATGTGTCAGAGGTTTTCACCGTCATCACCGAAACGCGCGAGACGAAAGGGCCTCGTGATACGCCTAT
TTTTATAGGTTAATGTCATGATAATAATGGTTTCTTAGACGTCAGGTGGCACTTTTCGGGGAAATGTGCG
CGGAACCCCTATTTGTTTATTTTTCTAAATACATTCAAATATGTATCCGCTCATGAGACAATAACCCTGA
TAAATGCTTCAATAATATTGAAAAAGGAAGAGTATGAGTATTCAACATTTCCGTGTCGCCCTTATTCCCT
TTTTTGCGGCATTTTGCCTTCCTGTTTTTGCTCACCCAGAAACGCTGGTGAAAGTAAAAGATGCTGAAGA
TCAGTTGGGTGCACGAGTGGGTTACATCGAACTGGATCTCAACAGCGGTAAGATCCTTGAGAGTTTTCGC
CCCGAAGAACGTTTTCCAATGATGAGCACTTTTAAAGTTCTGCTATGTGGCGCGGTATTATCCCGTATTG
ACGCCGGGCAAGAGCAACTCGGTCGCCGCATACACTATTCTCAGAATGACTTGGTTGAGTACTCACCAGT
CACAGAAAAGCATCTTACGGATGGCATGACAGTAAGAGAATTATGCAGTGCTGCCATAACCATGAGTGAT
AACACTGCGGCCAACTTACTTCTGACAACGATCGGAGGACCGAAGGAGCTAACCGCTTTTTTGCACAACA
TGGGGGATCATGTAACTCGCCTTGATCGTTGGGAACCGGAGCTGAATGAAGCCATACCAAACGACGAGCG
TGACACCACGATGCCTGTAGCAATGGCAACAACGTTGCGCAAACTATTAACTGGCGAACTACTTACTCTA
GCTTCCCGGCAACAATTAATAGACTGGATGGAGGCGGATAAAGTTGCAGGACCACTTCTGCGCTCGGCCC
TTCCGGCTGGCTGGTTTATTGCTGATAAATCTGGAGCCGGTGAGCGTGGGTCTCGCGGTATCATTGCAGC
ACTGGGGCCAGATGGTAAGCCCTCCCGTATCGTAGTTATCTACACGACGGGGAGTCAGGCAACTATGGAT
GAACGAAATAGACAGATCGCTGAGATAGGTGCCTCACTGATTAAGCATTGGTAACTGTCAGACCAAGTTT
ACTCATATATACTTTAGATTGATTTAAAACTTCATTTTTAATTTAAAAGGATCTAGGTGAAGATCCTTTT
TGATAATCTCATGACCAAAATCCCTTAACGTGAGTTTTCGTTCCACTGAGCGTCAGACCCCGTAGAAAAG
ATCAAAGGATCTTCTTGAGATCCTTTTTTTCTGCGCGTAATCTGCTGCTTGCAAACAAAAAAACCACCGC
TACCAGCGGTGGTTTGTTTGCCGGATCAAGAGCTACCAACTCTTTTTCCGAAGGTAACTGGCTTCAGCAG
AGCGCAGATACCAAATACTGTTCTTCTAGTGTAGCCGTAGTTAGGCCACCACTTCAAGAACTCTGTAGCA
CCGCCTACATACCTCGCTCTGCTAATCCTGTTACCAGTGGCTGCTGCCAGTGGCGATAAGTCGTGTCTTA
CCGGGTTGGACTCAAGACGATAGTTACCGGATAAGGCGCAGCGGTCGGGCTGAACGGGGGGTTCGTGCAC
ACAGCCCAGCTTGGAGCGAACGACCTACACCGAACT
